>Addgene plasmid #70816 | pFOSGE_COF1H06 | depositor partial sequence | sequence record 126758 | insert
ATGCGTCCCCCAGAGTTCAAGCTTAACAATCCGCCGGAGGACCTGATCTCCGCTGTGAAATTCGGCCCCA
AATCGAATCAATACATGGCGGCGTCTTCTTGGGACGGAACACTTAGATTCTATGATGTGCCGGCAAACCA
GCTGCGTCAGAAATTCGTGCAGGATGCCCCTCTTCTCGACTGTGCCTTCATGGACATAGTGCACGTGGTC
AGTGGCTCCCTGGACAACCAGCTGCGTCTCTTTGATGTCAACACCCAGGCGGAAAGCATAATTGGTGCCC
ACGAGGAGCCCATCAGATGCGTGGAGCACGCCGAGTATGTCAATGGCATCCTCACGGGTAGCTGGGACAA
TACCGTGAAGCTGTGGGACATGCGGGAGAAGCGCTGCGTTGGAACCTTCGAACAGAACAACGGAAAGGTG
TACTCCATGTCCGTGATCGACGAAAAGATCGTGGTGGCCACCTCCGACCGCAAGGTGCTCATCTGGGACC
TTCGCAAGATGGACAGCTACATCATGAAGCGGGAGTCCTCGCTCAAGTACCAGACCCGCTGCATTCGTCT
ATTCCCCAACAAAGAAGGCTACGTGATGTCCTCCATCGAGGGACGGGTGGCAGTGGAGTACCTGGATCAC
GATCCTGAGGTGCAGCGCCGCAAGTTCGCTTTCAAGTGCCACCGGAATAGGGAGCAGAATATCGAACAGA
TCTACCCCGTTAATGCCTTGAGTTTCCACAATGTCTATCAGACGTTCGCCACTGGCGGATCCGATGGCAT
TGTGAACATTTGGGATGGCTTCAACAAGAAGCGCCTTTGTCAGTTCCACGAATACGATACCTCCATATCC
ACGCTCAACTTCAGCTCCGATGGCAGCGCCCTGGCCATCGGCTGCTCCTACTTGGACCAACTGCCAGAGA
CGCCGGCTACAGTGCCACATCCGGCTATCTATATACGCTATCCCACGGACCAGGAAACTAAACAGAAA
