>Addgene plasmid #70816 | pFOSGE_COF1H06 | addgene partial sequence | sequence record 130885 | M13-F20 5'-TGTAAAACGACGGCCAGT-3'
GACTGATAGTGACCTGTTCGTTGCAACAAATTGATGAGCAATGCTTTTTTATAATGCCAACTTTGTACAA
AAAAGCAGGCTTCATGCGTCCCCCAGAGTTCAAGCTTAACAATCCGCCGGAGGACCTGATCTCCGCTGTG
AAATTCGGCCCCAAATCGAATCAATACATGGCGGCGTCTTCTTGGGACGGAACACTTAGATTCTATGATG
TGCCGGCAAACCAGCTGCGTCAGAAATTCGTGCAGGATGCCCCTCTTCTCGACTGTGCCTTCATGGACAT
AGTGCACGTGGTCAGTGGCTCCCTGGACAACCAGCTGCGTCTCTTTGATGTCAACACCCAGGCGGAAAGC
ATAATTGGTGCCCACGAGGAGCCCATCAGATGCGTGGAGCACGCCGAGTATGTCAATGGCATCCTCACGG
GTAGCTGGGACAATACCGTGAAGCTGTGGGACATGCGGGAGAAGCGCTGCGTTGGAACCTTCGAACAGAA
CAACGGAAAGGTGTACTCCATGTCCGTGATCGACGAAAAGATCGTGGTGGCCACCTCCGACCGCAAGGTG
CTCATCTGGGACCTTCGCAAGATGGACAGCTACATCATGAAGCGGGAGTCCTCGCTCAAGTACCAGACCC
GCTGCATTCGTCTATTCCCCAACAAAGAAGGCTACGTGATGTCCTCCATCGAGGGACGGGTGGCAGTGGA
GTACCTGGATCACGATCCTGAGGTGCAGCGCCGCAAGTTCGCTTTCAAGTGCCACCGGAATAGGGAGCAG
AATATCGAACAGATCTACCCCGTTAATGCCTTGAGTTTCCACAATGTCTATCAGACGTTCGCCACTGGCG
GATCCGATGGCATTGTGAACATTT
