>Addgene plasmid #70816 | pFOSGE_COF1H06 | addgene partial sequence | sequence record 130886 | M13-Rev 5'-CAGGAAACAGCTATGACC-3'
AATAATGATTTTATTTTGACTGATAGTGACCTGTTCGTTGCAACAAATTGATAAGCAATGCTTTCTTATA
ATGCCAACTTTGTACAAGAAAGCTGGGTCTTTCTGTTTAGTTTCCTGGTCCGTGGGATAGCGTATATAGA
TAGCCGGATGTGGCACTGTAGCCGGCGTCTCTGGCAGTTGGTCCAAGTAGGAGCAGCCGATGGCCAGGGC
GCTGCCATCGGAGCTGAAGTTGAGCGTGGATATGGAGGTATCGTATTCGTGGAACTGACAAAGGCGCTTC
TTGTTGAAGCCATCCCAAATGTTCACAATGCCATCGGATCCGCCAGTGGCGAACGTCTGATAGACATTGT
GGAAACTCAAGGCATTAACGGGGTAGATCTGTTCGATATTCTGCTCCCTATTCCGGTGGCACTTGAAAGC
GAACTTGCGGCGCTGCACCTCAGGATCGTGATCCAGGTACTCCACTGCCACCCGTCCCTCGATGGAGGAC
ATCACGTAGCCTTCTTTGTTGGGGAATAGACGAATGCAGCGGGTCTGGTACTTGAGCGAGGACTCCCGCT
TCATGATGTAGCTGTCCATCTTGCGAAGGTCCCAGATGAGCACCTTGCGGTCGGAGGTGGCCACCACGAT
CTTTTCGTCGATCACGGACATGGAGTACACCTTTCCGTTGTTCTGTTCGAAGGTTCCAACGCAGCGCTTC
TCCCGCATGTCCCACAGCTTCACGGTATTGTCCCAGCTACCCGTGAGGATGCCATTGACATACTCGGCGT
GCTCCACGCATCTGATGGGCTCCTCGTGGGCACCAATT
