[The description below was written by a language model from this plasmid's Addgene catalogue record.]
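Description:
pFOSGE_COF1H06 is a Gateway entry clone built on the commercial pDONR221 donor backbone and carrying the Drosophila melanogaster gene Bub3 (CG7581) as a 978 bp insert, corresponding to the annotated transcript listed in the record. It is a bacterial cloning plasmid rather than an expression vector. It is maintained at high copy number in standard E. coli cloning strains and selected with kanamycin. The record does not list any promoter, tag or reporter associated with the insert, which fits the usual design of entry clones. In these, the coding sequence sits between recombination sites without its own eukaryotic regulatory elements. No feature table is provided, so details such as the presence or absence of a stop codon or the exact reading frame across the junctions cannot be stated.

The insert was introduced by Gateway cloning. In a pDONR221-derived entry clone this normally means a BP recombination has replaced the donor vector's counter-selection cassette, leaving the gene flanked by attL sites. An LR recombination reaction can then move the open reading frame, in a defined orientation, into any compatible destination vector that supplies the promoter, fusion partners and host-specific elements. M13 forward and reverse primer sites flanking the cassette allow the insert to be verified by sequencing. Bub3 is known as a mitotic spindle assembly checkpoint component. This clone appears to belong to a larger collection of fly open reading frames assembled for a study of the context-dependent regulatory functions of transcriptional regulators, and it serves as a shuttle source of the Bub3 coding sequence for such downstream constructs.
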