Addgene plasmid #70816: pFOSGE_COF1H06
Purpose: Gateway entry clone
Depositing lab: Alexander Stark. Depositing organization: Research Institute of Molecular Pathology (IMP). Publication: Transcriptional regulators form diverse groups with context-dependent regulatory functions. Stampfel G, Kazmar T, Frank O, Wienerroither S, Reiter F, Stark A. Nature. 2015 Nov 9. doi: 10.1038/nature15545. PubMed 26550828.
Backbone
  Vector backbone: pDONR221
  Backbone manufacturer: Invitrogen
  Backbone size w/o insert (bp): 4762
  Vector type: Gateway entry vector
Growth in bacteria
  Bacterial resistance: Kanamycin, 50 μg/mL
  Growth temperature: 37°C
  Growth strain: DH5alpha
  Copy number: High Copy
Gene/Insert
  Gene/Insert name: Bub3 (alt names: FBgn0025457; CG7581, FBtr0085465)
  Species: D. melanogaster (fly)
  Insert size (bp): 978
  Entrez Gene: Bub3 (a.k.a. Dmel_CG7581, BUB3, CG7581, Dmbub3, Dmel\CG7581, bub3, dBUB3)
  Cloning method: Gateway Cloning
  Sequencing primers: 5′ M13-F20; 3′ M13R
Terms and licenses: Academic/Nonprofit Terms; Industry Terms: Not Available to Industry
How to cite: pFOSGE_COF1H06 was a gift from Alexander Stark (Addgene plasmid # 70816 ; http://n2t.net/addgene:70816 ; RRID:Addgene_70816)
